>Addgene plasmid #177832 | pCxcl1-Firefly-1-Tbx5-site | addgene full sequence | sequence record 353274 | Addgene NGS Result
ATGCCAAAAACATTAAGAAGGGCCCAGCGCCATTCTACCCACTCGAAGACGGGACCGCCGGCGAGCAGCT
GCACAAAGCCATGAAGCGCTACGCCCTGGTGCCCGGCACCATCGCCTTTACCGACGCACATATCGAGGTG
GACATTACCTACGCCGAGTACTTCGAGATGAGCGTTCGGCTGGCAGAAGCTATGAAGCGCTATGGGCTGA
ATACAAACCATCGGATCGTGGTGTGCAGCGAGAATAGCTTGCAGTTCTTCATGCCCGTGTTGGGTGCCCT
GTTCATCGGTGTGGCTGTGGCCCCAGCTAACGACATCTACAACGAGCGCGAGCTGCTGAACAGCATGGGC
ATCAGCCAGCCCACCGTCGTATTCGTGAGCAAGAAAGGGCTGCAAAAGATCCTCAACGTGCAAAAGAAGC
TACCGATCATACAAAAGATCATCATCATGGATAGCAAGACCGACTACCAGGGCTTCCAAAGCATGTACAC
CTTCGTGACTTCCCATTTGCCACCCGGCTTCAACGAGTACGACTTCGTGCCCGAGAGCTTCGACCGGGAC
AAAACCATCGCCCTGATCATGAACAGTAGTGGCAGTACCGGATTGCCCAAGGGCGTAGCCCTACCGCACC
GCACCGCTTGTGTCCGATTCAGTCATGCCCGCGACCCCATCTTCGGCAACCAGATCATCCCCGACACCGC
TATCCTCAGCGTGGTGCCATTTCACCACGGCTTCGGCATGTTCACCACGCTGGGCTACTTGATCTGCGGC
TTTCGGGTCGTGCTCATGTACCGCTTCGAGGAGGAGCTATTCTTGCGCAGCTTGCAAGACTATAAGATTC
AATCTGCCCTGCTGGTGCCCACACTATTTAGCTTCTTCGCTAAGAGCACTCTCATCGACAAGTACGACCT
AAGCAACTTGCACGAGATCGCCAGCGGCGGGGCGCCGCTCAGCAAGGAGGTAGGTGAGGCCGTGGCCAAA
CGCTTCCACCTACCAGGCATCCGCCAGGGCTACGGCCTGACAGAAACAACCAGCGCCATTCTGATCACCC
CCGAAGGGGACGACAAGCCTGGCGCAGTAGGCAAGGTGGTGCCCTTCTTCGAGGCTAAGGTGGTGGACTT
GGACACCGGTAAGACACTGGGTGTGAACCAGCGCGGCGAGCTGTGCGTCCGTGGCCCCATGATCATGAGC
GGCTACGTTAACAACCCCGAGGCTACAAACGCTCTCATCGACAAGGACGGCTGGCTGCACAGCGGCGACA
TCGCCTACTGGGACGAGGACGAGCACTTCTTCATCGTGGACCGGCTGAAGAGCCTGATCAAATACAAGGG
CTACCAGGTAGCCCCAGCCGAACTGGAGAGCATCCTGCTGCAACACCCCAACATCTTCGACGCCGGGGTC
GCCGGCCTGCCCGACGACGATGCCGGCGAGCTGCCCGCCGCAGTCGTCGTGCTGGAACACGGTAAAACCA
TGACCGAGAAGGAGATCGTGGACTATGTGGCCAGCCAGGTTACAACCGCCAAGAAGCTGCGCGGTGGTGT
TGTGTTCGTGGACGAGGTGCCTAAAGGACTGACCGGCAAGTTGGACGCCCGCAAGATCCGCGAGATTCTC
ATTAAGGCCAAGAAGGGCGGCAAGATCGCCGTGTAATAATTCTAGAGTCGGGGCGGCCGGCCGCTTCGAG
CAGACATGATAAGATACATTGATGAGTTTGGACAAACCACAACTAGAATGCAGTGAAAAAAATGCTTTAT
TTGTGAAATTTGTGATGCTATTGCTTTATTTGTAACCATTATAAGCTGCAATAAACAAGTTAACAACAAC
AATTGCATTCATTTTATGTTTCAGGTTCAGGGGGAGGTGTGGGAGGTTTTTTAAAGCAAGTAAAACCTCT
ACAAATGTGGTAAAATCGATAAGGATCCGCTGGGTGTCAGCCCGATGCCCTTGAGAGCCTTCAACCCAGT
CAGCTCCTTCCGGTGGGCGCGGGGCATGACTATCGTCGCCGCACTTATGACTGTCTTCTTTATCATGCAA
CTCGTAGGACAGGTGCCGGCAGCGCTCTTCCGCTTCCTCGCTCACTGACTCGCTGCGCTCGGTCGTTCGG
CTGCGGCGAGCGGTATCAGCTCACTCAAAGGCGGTAATACGGTTATCCACAGAATCAGGGGATAACGCAG
GAAAGAACATGTGAGCAAAAGGCCAGCAAAAGGCCAGGAACCGTAAAAAGGCCGCGTTGCTGGCGTTTTT
CCATAGGCTCCGCCCCCCTGACGAGCATCACAAAAATCGACGCTCAAGTCAGAGGTGGCGAAACCCGACA
GGACTATAAAGATACCAGGCGTTTCCCCCTGGAAGCTCCCTCGTGCGCTCTCCTGTTCCGACCCTGCCGC
TTACCGGATACCTGTCCGCCTTTCTCCCTTCGGGAAGCGTGGCGCTTTCTCATAGCTCACGCTGTAGGTA
TCTCAGTTCGGTGTAGGTCGTTCGCTCCAAGCTGGGCTGTGTGCACGAACCCCCCGTTCAGCCCGACCGC
TGCGCCTTATCCGGTAACTATCGTCTTGAGTCCAACCCGGTAAGACACGACTTATCGCCACTGGCAGCAG
CCACTGGTAACAGGATTAGCAGAGCGAGGTATGTAGGCGGTGCTACAGAGTTCTTGAAGTGGTGGCCTAA
CTACGGCTACACTAGAAGAACAGTATTTGGTATCTGCGCTCTGCTGAAGCCAGTTACCTTCGGAAAAAGA
GTTGGTAGCTCTTGATCCGGCAAACAAACCACCGCTGGTAGCGGTGGTTTTTTTGTTTGCAAGCAGCAGA
TTACGCGCAGAAAAAAAGGATCTCAAGAAGATCCTTTGATCTTTTCTACGGGGTCTGACGCTCAGTGGAA
CGAAAACTCACGTTAAGGGATTTTGGTCATGAGATTATCAAAAAGGATCTTCACCTAGATCCTTTTAAAT
TAAAAATGAAGTTTTAAATCAATCTAAAGTATATATGAGTAAACTTGGTCTGACAGCGGCCGCAAATGCT
AAACCACTGCAGTGGTTACCAGTGCTTGATCAGTGAGGCACCGATCTCAGCGATCTGCCTATTTCGTTCG
TCCATAGTGGCCTGACTCCCCGTCGTGTAGATCACTACGATTCGTGAGGGCTTACCATCAGGCCCCAGCG
CAGCAATGATGCCGCGAGAGCCGCGTTCACCGGCCCCCGATTTGTCAGCAATGAACCAGCCAGCAGGGAG
GGCCGAGCGAAGAAGTGGTCCTGCTACTTTGTCCGCCTCCATCCAGTCTATGAGCTGCTGTCGTGATGCT
AGAGTAAGAAGTTCGCCAGTGAGTAGTTTCCGAAGAGTTGTGGCCATTGCTACTGGCATCGTGGTATCAC
GCTCGTCGTTCGGTATGGCTTCGTTCAACTCTGGTTCCCAGCGGTCAAGCCGGGTCACATGATCACCCAT
ATTATGAAGAAATGCAGTCAGCTCCTTAGGGCCTCCGATCGTTGTCAGAAGTAAGTTGGCCGCGGTGTTG
TCGCTCATGGTAATGGCAGCACTACACAATTCTCTTACCGTCATGCCATCCGTAAGATGCTTTTCCGTGA
CCGGCGAGTACTCAACCAAGTCGTTTTGTGAGTAGTGTATACGGCGACCAAGCTGCTCTTGCCCGGCGTC
TATACGGGACAACACCGCGCCACATAGCAGTACTTTGAAAGTGCTCATCATCGGGAATCGTTCTTCGGGG
CGGAAAGACTCAAGGATCTTGCCGCTATTGAGATCCAGTTCGATATAGCCCACTCTTGCACCCAGTTGAT
CTTCAGCATCTTTTACTTTCACCAGCGTTTCGGGGTGTGCAAAAACAGGCAAGCAAAATGCCGCAAAGAA
GGGAATGAGTGCGACACGAAAATGTTGGATGCTCATACTCGTCCTTTTTCAATATTATTGAAGCATTTAT
CAGGGTTACTAGTACGTCTCTCAAGGATAAGTAAGTAATATTAAGGTACGGGAGGTATTGGACAGGCCGC
AATAAAATATCTTTATTTTCATTACATCTGTGTGTTGGTTTTTTGTGTGAATCGATAGTACTAACATACG
CTCTCCATCAAAACAAAACGAAACAAAACAAACTAGCAAAATAGGCTGTCCCCAGTGCAAGTGCAGGTGC
CAGAACATTTCTCTGGCCTAACTGGCCGGTACCTGAGCTCGCTAGCCTCGAGGATATCCTGAAGTCTCAC
TACTCCTCCCCCCCCCAACCCCCCAGCCGTCACTTGTCCAGCGAAGCACGTCACTCCCTCCCCTTTGGGA
CTTTGGGGCAAAAAGCAAAAATCCCAGAGTCTAATCCTTGGGAGTGGAGCAAGGGGGAGGAGCGATGTCC
TTTCCGGTTGCAGGGAAACACCCTGTACTCCGGGAATTTCCCTGGCCCGGAGCTCTGGAGTTTCGAGCAT
AAAAGGGGCTCGCGGGAGCCCTAGAGCTCTTGGCAATCCGGTACTGTTGGTAAAGCCACCATGGAAG
Features (pLannotate 1.2.2; 9 found; start..end, strand, type, name):
   1690..1811    -  polyA_signal   SV40 poly(A) signal: SV40 polyadenylation signal
   1834..1902    -  CDS            large T antigen (fragment): large T antigen from SV40 (simian virus 40)
   1932..2058    +  CDS            TcR (fragment): tetracycline efflux protein; tet; confers resistance to tetracycline
   2238..2826    -  rep_origin     ori: high-copy-number ColE1/pMB1/pBR322/pUC origin of replication
   3026..3886    -  CDS            AmpR: β-lactamase confers resistance to ampicillin, carbenicillin, and related antibiotics
   3887..3928    -  promoter       AmpR promoter (fragment): bla
   3991..4039    +  polyA_signal   poly(A) signal: synthetic polyadenylation signal
   4053..4144    +  misc_feature   pause site: RNA polymerase II transcriptional pause signal from the human α2 globin gene
   4471..1646    +  CDS            luciferase (across the origin): firefly luciferase synthetic luc2 version of the luciferase gene
