[The description below was written by a language model from this plasmid's Addgene catalogue record and pLannotate feature annotations shown in this document.]
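Description:
pCxcl1-Firefly-1-Tbx5-site is a firefly luciferase reporter plasmid built on the pGL4.23-GW backbone and assembled by Gibson cloning. It is propagated in E. coli as a high-copy plasmid through a ColE1/pUC-type origin of replication and selected with ampicillin via the β-lactamase (AmpR) gene and its promoter. The sequenced record is 4,477 nt.

According to the depositor, the mouse Cxcl1 gene promoter was inserted to drive the reporter, and a single Tbx5 consensus binding site was placed at a downstream enhancer position. The feature table identifies the reporter as the synthetic luc2 version of firefly luciferase, spanning the numbering origin of the circular sequence, with an SV40 polyadenylation signal annotated just after the coding region (on the opposite strand in the automated call). Upstream of the reporter lie a synthetic poly(A) signal and an RNA polymerase II transcriptional pause site from the human α2 globin gene, standard pGL4 elements that limit read-through transcription from the backbone so that the luciferase signal reflects the inserted promoter. The Cxcl1 promoter and the Tbx5 site are not themselves annotated; the promoter presumably occupies the unannotated stretch between the pause site and the luciferase start. The short SV40 large T antigen and tetracycline-resistance matches are fragments only, most likely residual backbone sequence rather than functional genes.

The construct is intended for reporter assays measuring Cxcl1 promoter activity and its responsiveness to the cardiac transcription factor Tbx5. It was deposited in connection with work on regulation of Cxcl1 chemokine transcription by a cardiac long noncoding RNA. The name suggests it may belong to a series varying in Tbx5 site number, though the record does not say so.
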