Addgene plasmid #177832: pCxcl1-Firefly-1-Tbx5-site
Purpose: Luciferase reporter for mouse Cxcl1 with one Tbx5 consensus binding site
Depositing lab: Alexander Ruthenburg. Depositing organization: University of Chicago. Publication: The cardiac lncRNA Chantico directly regulates Cxcl1 chemokine transcription. Hall JM, Kainth AS, Rowton MJ, Lu E, Haddad G, Keplinger AJ, Šćepanović J , Perez-Cervantes C, Chan SSK, Piccirilli JA, Moskowitz IP, Ruthenburg AJ. bioRxiv 2021.12.23.474040 10.1101/2021.12.23.474040.
Backbone
  Vector backbone: pGL4.23-GW
  Vector type: Luciferase
Growth in bacteria
  Bacterial resistance: Ampicillin, 100 μg/mL
  Growth temperature: 37°C
  Growth strain: DH5alpha
  Copy number: High Copy
Gene/Insert
  Gene/Insert name: Luciferase
  Species: Firefly
  Promoter: Cxcl1
  Cloning method: Gibson Cloning
Terms and licenses: Academic/Nonprofit Terms; Industry Terms: Not Available to Industry
Depositor comments: The mouse Cxcl1 gene promoter was inserted to drive Firefly luciferase expression. At a downstream enhancer position, one Tbx5 consensus binding site was inserted. Please visit https://www.biorxiv.org/content/10.1101/2021.12.23.474040v1 for bioRxiv preprint.
How to cite: pCxcl1-Firefly-1-Tbx5-site was a gift from Alexander Ruthenburg (Addgene plasmid # 177832 ; http://n2t.net/addgene:177832 ; RRID:Addgene_177832)
